>Addgene plasmid #206039 | pFN18A-HaloTag-Biotin | addgene full sequence | sequence record 417178 | Addgene NGS Result
GGATCTCGATCCCGCGAAATTAATACGACTCACTATAGGGTATTTTAACTTTACTAAGGAGAATTCATCA
TGGCAGAAATCGGTACTGGCTTTCCATTCGACCCCCATTATGTGGAAGTCCTGGGCGAGCGCATGCACTA
CGTCGATGTTGGTCCGCGCGATGGCACCCCTGTGCTGTTCCTGCACGGTAACCCGACCTCCTCCTACGTG
TGGCGCAACATCATCCCGCATGTTGCACCGACCCATCGCTGCATTGCTCCAGACCTGATCGGTATGGGCA
AATCCGACAAACCAGACCTGGGTTATTTCTTCGACGACCACGTCCGCTTCATGGATGCCTTCATCGAAGC
CCTGGGTCTGGAAGAGGTCGTCCTGGTCATTCACGACTGGGGCTCCGCTCTGGGTTTCCACTGGGCCAAG
CGCAATCCAGAGCGCGTCAAAGGTATTGCATTTATGGAGTTCATCCGCCCTATCCCGACCTGGGACGAAT
GGCCAGAATTTGCCCGCGAGACCTTCCAGGCCTTCCGCACCACCGACGTCGGCCGCAAGCTGATCATCGA
TCAGAACGTTTTTATCGAGGGTACGCTGCCGATGGGTGTCGTCCGCCCGCTGACTGAAGTCGAGATGGAC
CATTACCGCGAGCCGTTCCTGAATCCTGTTGACCGCGAGCCACTGTGGCGCTTCCCAAACGAGCTGCCAA
TCGCCGGTGAGCCAGCGAACATCGTCGCGCTGGTCGAAGAATACATGGACTGGCTGCACCAGTCCCCTGT
CCCGAAGCTGCTGTTCTGGGGCACCCCAGGCGTTCTGATCCCACCGGCCGAAGCCGCTCGCCTGGCCAAA
AGCCTGCCTAACTGCAAGGCTGTGGACATCGGCCCGGGTCTGAATCTGCTGCAAGAAGACAACCCGGACC
TGATCGGCAGCGAGATCGCGCGCTGGCTGTCGACGCTCGAGATTTCCGGCGAGCCAACCACTGAGGATCT
GTACTTTCAGAGCGATAACGCGATCGCCGGATCCGTAATTGGTCTTCTGAGGCCTTTAAAGGATGTCACC
GTGACTGCAGGGGAAACAGCCACCTTCGACTGCGAGCTCTCCTACGAAGATATCCCAGTGGAATGGTATC
TCAAAGGGAAGAAACTAGAGCCCAGCGATAAGGTGGTCCCACGTTCAGAAGGAAAAGTTCATACACTTAC
TCTGAGGGATGTAAAGTTAGAAGATGCTGGGGAAGTCCAACTAACAGCAAAAGATTTCAAAACTCACGCC
AACCTCTTTGTGAAAGAACCCGGGTCCGTAATTGGTCTTCTGAGGCCTTTAAAGGATGTCACCGTGACTG
CAGGGGAAACAGCCACCTTCGACTGCGAGCTCTCCTACGAAGATATCCCAGTGGAATGGTATCTCAAAGG
GAAGAAACTAGAGCCCAGCGATAAGGTGGTCCCACGTTCAGAAGGAAAAGTTCATACACTTACTCTGAGG
GATGTAAAGTTAGAAGATGCTGGGGAAGTCCAACTAACAGCAAAAGATTTCAAAACTCACGCCAACCTCT
TTGTGAAAGAACCCTCCGGAGCCCATGCGACGGGTGCGGGTCCAGCGGGTCGTTATGATCAAGCCACCGA
CACCATCCTCACCGTGATCGAGAACATCTTCAGCAGCATGGGTGATGCGGGCGAAATGGTTCGCCAAGCC
CGCATTCTGGCCCAAGCGGTTAGCGATCTGGTGAATGCGATCAAAGCCGATGCGGAAGGTGAAAGCGATC
TGGAGAACAGCCGCAAACTGCTCAGCGCCGCCAAAATTCTGGCGGATGCGGTTGCCAAAATGGTTGAAGC
GGCCAAAGGTGCGGCCGCGCATCCAGATAGCGAAGAACAGCAGCAACGTCTGCGTGAAGCGGCCGAAGGT
CTGCGTATGGCGATCAACGCCGCGGCGCAGAATGCCATCAAAAAGGCTAGCGTAATTGGTCTTCTGAGGC
CTTTAAAGGATGTCACCGTGACTGCAGGGGAAACAGCCACCTTCGACTGCGAGCTCTCCTACGAAGATAT
CCCAGTGGAATGGTATCTCAAAGGGAAGAAACTAGAGCCCAGCGATAAGGTGGTCCCACGTTCAGAAGGA
AAAGTTCATACACTTACTCTGAGGGATGTAAAGTTAGAAGATGCTGGGGAAGTCCAACTAACAGCAAAAG
ATTTCAAAACTCACGCCAACCTCTTTGTGAAAGAACCCGGGTCCGTAATTGGTCTTCTGAGGCCTTTAAA
GGATGTCACCGTGACTGCAGGGGAAACAGCCACCTTCGACTGCGAGCTCTCCTACGAAGATATCCCAGTG
GAATGGTATCTCAAAGGGAAGAAACTAGAGCCCAGCGATAAGGTGGTCCCACGTTCAGAAGGAAAAGTTC
ATACACTTACTCTGAGGGATGTAAAGTTAGAAGATGCTGGGGAAGTCCAACTAACAGCAAAAGATTTCAA
AACTCACGCCAACCTCTTTGTGAAAGAACCCGGAGGTCACCATCACCATCACCATCACCATCACCATGGT
GGCGGTCTGAACGACATCTTCGAGGCTCAGAAAATCGAATGGCACGAATAAGGTACCAGATCCTCTAGAG
TCGACCTGCAGGCATGCAAGCTGATCCGGCTGCTAACAAAGCCCGAAAGGAAGCTGAGTTGGCTGCTGCC
ACCGCTGAGCAATAACTAGCATAACCCCTTGGGGCCTCTAAACGGGTCTTGAGGGGTTTTTTGCTGAAAG
GAGGAACTATATCCGGTTCGCTTGCTGTCCATAAAACCGCCCAGTCTAGCTATCGCCATGTAAGCCCACT
GCAAGCTACCTGCTTTCTCTTTGCGCTTGCGTTTTCCCTTGTCCAGATAGCCCAGTAGCTGACATTCATC
CGGGGTCAGCACCGTTTCTGCGGACTGGCTTTCTACGTAATGGTTTCTTAGACGTCAGGTGGCACTTTTC
GGGGAAATGTGCGCGGAACCCCTATTTGTTTATTTTTCTAAATACATTCAAATATGTATCCGCTCATGAG
ACAATAACCCTGATAAATGCTTCAATAATATTGAAAAAGGAAGAGTATGAGTATTCAACATTTCCGTGTC
GCCCTTATTCCCTTTTTTGCGGCATTTTGCCTTCCTGTTTTTGCTCACCCAGAAACGCTGGTGAAAGTAA
AAGATGCTGAAGATCAGTTGGGTGCACGAGTGGGTTACATCGAACTGGATCTCAACAGCGGTAAGATCCT
TGAGAGTTTTCGCCCCGAAGAACGTTTTCCAATGATGAGCACTTTCAAAGTTCTGCTATGTGGCGCGGTA
TTATCCCGTATTGACGCCGGGCAAGAGCAACTCGGTCGCCGCATACACTATTCTCAGAATGACTTGGTTG
AGTACTCACCAGTCACAGAAAAGCATCTTACGGATGGCATGACAGTAAGAGAATTATGCAGTGCTGCCAT
AACCATGAGTGATAACACTGCGGCCAACTTACTTCTGACAACTATCGGAGGACCGAAGGAGCTAACCGCT
TTTTTGCACAACATGGGGGATCATGTAACTCGCCTTGATCGTTGGGAACCGGAGCTGAATGAAGCCATAC
CAAACGACGAGCGTGACACCACGATGCCTGTAGCAATGGCAACAACGTTGCGCAAACTATTAACTGGCGA
ACTACTTACTCTAGCTTCCCGGCAACAATTAATAGACTGGATGGAGGCGGATAAAGTTGCAGGACCACTT
CTGCGCTCGGCCCTTCCGGCTGGCTGGTTTATTGCTGATAAATCTGGAGCCGGTGAGCGTGGGTCTCGCG
GTATCATTGCAGCACTGGGGCCAGATGGTAAGCCCTCCCGTATCGTAGTTATCTACACGACGGGGAGTCA
GGCAACTATGGATGAACGAAATAGACAGATCGCTGAGATAGGTGCCTCACTGATTAAGCATTGGTAATTC
GAAATGACCGACCAAGCGACGCCCAACCGGTATCAGCTCACTCAAAGGCGGTAATACGGTTATCCACAGA
ATCAGGGGATAACGCAGGAAAGAACATGTGAGCAAAAGGCCAGCAAAAGGCCAGGAACCGTAAAAAGGCC
GCGTTGCTGGCGTTTTTCCATAGGCTCCGCCCCCCTGACGAGCATCACAAAAATCGACGCTCAAGTCAGA
GGTGGCGAAACCCGACAGGACTATAAAGATACCAGGCGTTTCCCCCTGGAAGCTCCCTCGTGCGCTCTCC
TGTTCCGACCCTGCCGCTTACCGGATACCTGTCCGCCTTTCTCCCTTCGGGAAGCGTGGCGCTTTCTCAT
AGCTCACGCTGTAGGTATCTCAGTTCGGTGTAGGTCGTTCGCTCCAAGCTGGGCTGTGTGCACGAACCCC
CCGTTCAGCCCGACCGCTGCGCCTTATCCGGTAACTATCGTCTTGAGTCCAACCCGGTAAGACACGACTT
ATCGCCACTGGCAGCAGCCACTGGTAACAGGATTAGCAGAGCGAGGTATGTAGGCGGTGCTACAGAGTTC
TTGAAGTGGTGGCCTAACTACGGCTACACTAGAAGGACAGTATTTGGTATCTGCGCTCTGCTGAAGCCAG
TTACCTTCGGAAAAAGAGTTGGTAGCTCTTGATCCGGCAAACAAACCACCGCTGGTAGCGGTGGTTTTTT
TGTTTGCAAGCAGCAGATTACGCGCAGAAAAAAAGGATTTCAAGAAGATCCTTTGATCTTTTCTACGGGG
TCTGACGCTCAGTGGAACGAAAACTCACGTTAAGGGATTTTGGTCATGAGATTATCAAAAAGGATCTTCA
CCTAGATCCTTTTATAGTCTGGAAATACAGGAACGCACGCTGGATGGCCCTTCGCTGGGATGGTGAAACC
ATGAAAAATGGCAGCTTCAGTGGATTAAGTGGGGGTAATGTGGCCTGTACCCTCTGGTTGCATAGGTATT
CATACGGTTAAAATTTATCAGGCGCGATTGCGGCAGTTTTTCGGGTGGTTTGTTGCCATTTTTACCTGTC
TGCTGCCGTGATCGCGCTGAACGCGTTTTAGCGGTGCGTACAATTAAGGGATTATGGTAAATCCACTTAC
TGTCTGCCCTCGTAGCCATCGAGATAAACCGCAGTACTCCGGCCACGATGCGTCCGGCGTAGAGGATCGA
GATCTTTTCAGCCTGATACAGATTAAATCAGAACGCAGAAGCGGTCTGATAAAACAGAATTTGCCTGGCG
GCAGTAGCGCGGTGGTCCCACCTGACCCCATGCCGAACTCAGAAGTGAAACGCCGTAGCGCCGATGGTAG
TGTGGGGTCTCCCCATGCGAGAGTAGGGAACTGCCAGGCATCAAATAAAACGAAAGGCTCAGTCGAAAGA
CTGGGCCTTTCGTTTTATCTGTTGTTTGTCGGTGAACGCTCTCCTGAGTAGGACAAATCCGCCGGGAGCG
GATTTGAACGTTGCGAAGCAACGGCCCGGAGGGTGGCGGGCAGGACGCCCGCCATAAACTGCCAGGCATC
AAATTAAGCAGAAGGCCATCCTGACGGATGGCCTTTTTGCGTTTCTACAAACTCTTTTGTTTATTTTTCT
AAATACATTCAAATATGTATCCGCTCAT
Features (pLannotate 1.2.2; 18 found; start..end, strand, type, name):
     21..39      +  promoter       T7 promoter: promoter for bacteriophage T7 RNA polymerase
     70..960     +  CDS            HaloTag®: modified bacterial dehalogenase that forms covalent bonds with chloroalkane derivatives
    973..993     +  CDS            TEV site: tobacco etch virus (TEV) protease recognition and cleavage site
   1561..1995    +  CDS            TLN1 (fragment): TLN1_HUMAN - Also known as KIAA1027, TLN. Experimental evidence at protein level: Swiss-Prot protein existence level 1. Probably involved in connections of major cytoskeletal structures to the plasma membrane. High molecular weight cytoskeletal protein concentrated at regions of cell-substratum contact and, in lymphocytes, at cell-cell contacts (By similarity). From Homo sapiens (Human).
   2488..2517    +  CDS            10xHis: 10xHis affinity tag
   2527..2568    +  CDS            AviTag™ (fragment): peptide tag that allows for enzymatic biotinylation
   2579..2612    +  misc_feature   MCS (fragment): pUC18/19 multiple cloning site
   2619..2668    +  CDS            SET1 (fragment): solubility-enhancement tag derived from T7 phage gene 10B
   2676..2723    +  terminator     T7 terminator: transcription terminator for bacteriophage T7 RNA polymerase
   2733..2909    -  CDS            tnpA (fragment): TN5P_ECOLX - Also known as tnp. Experimental evidence at protein level: Swiss-Prot protein existence level 1. Mediates transposition of transposon Tn5 by a 'cut and paste' mechanism. First, the monomeric transposase binds the 19 bp inverted DNA repeats flanking the transposon. Then, dimerization of the DNA- bound transposase creates a synaptic DNA complex. After nicking of the first DNA strand, excision of the transposon proceeds through a series of intermediates. The transposase then mediates the insertion of the transposon at a new site by strand transfer. The activity of the wild- type tran
   2952..3056    +  promoter       AmpR promoter: bla
   3057..3917    +  CDS            AmpR: β-lactamase; bla; confers resistance to ampicillin, carbenicillin, and related antibiotics
   4075..4663    -  rep_origin     ori: high-copy-number ColE1/pMB1/pBR322/pUC origin of replication
   4781..5062    +  misc_feature   cer region: ColE1-derived recombination site that helps to maintain plasmids as monomers
   5173..5288    +  ncRNA          5S rRNA: Accession: RF00001 - 5S ribosomal RNA
   5292..5378    +  terminator     rrnB T1 terminator: Escherichia coli rrnB; transcription terminator T1 from the E. coli rrnB gene
   5470..5497    +  terminator     rrnB T2 terminator: transcription terminator T2 from the E. coli rrnB gene
   5516..1       +  promoter       AmpR promoter (fragment) (across the origin): bla
