[The description below was written by a language model from this plasmid's Addgene catalogue record and pLannotate feature annotations shown in this document.]
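Description:
pFN18A-HaloTag-Biotin is a 5,558 bp bacterial expression plasmid built on the Promega pFN18A HaloTag vector, from which the barnase counter-selection gene was removed and pairs of titin Ig32 domains were added on either side of retained BspEI and NheI cloning sites. It replicates in E. coli from a high-copy ColE1/pUC-type origin and is selected with ampicillin through a β-lactamase gene. A ColE1 cer site helps keep the plasmid monomeric, and rrnB T1/T2 terminators lie upstream of the expression cassette, where they can shield it from read-through transcription.

A T7 promoter and T7 terminator frame a single open reading frame encoding a polyprotein: N-terminal HaloTag, a TEV protease site, two Ig32 domains, the talin R3 domain, two more Ig32 domains, then a 10xHis tag and an AviTag. The talin insert is recorded as mouse Tln1 carrying the "IVVI" substitutions (T809I, T833V, T867V, T901I); the automated annotation labels this region by homology to human TLN1, and it does not annotate the flanking Ig32 repeats. Small hits to SET1, a Tn5 transposase fragment and an MCS remnant appear to be backbone residue rather than functional parts.

The design serves single-molecule force spectroscopy with magnetic tweezers. HaloTag allows covalent attachment to a chloroalkane-functionalised surface, while the AviTag is enzymatically biotinylated, with the record indicating co-expression of BirA in a T7-polymerase expression strain, which would allow tethering at the other end to a streptavidin-coated magnetic bead. The His tag supports affinity purification. The Ig32 domains presumably act as mechanical handles and fingerprints around the talin R3 domain, and the preserved BspEI/NheI sites should allow other proteins of interest to be swapped in.
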