Addgene plasmid #206039: pFN18A-HaloTag-Biotin
Purpose: HaloTag-(Ig32)2-Talin R3-IVVI-(Ig32)2-10xHisTag-AviTag
Depositing lab: Sergi Garcia-Manyes. Depositing organization: King's College London. Publication: Single-molecule magnetic tweezers to probe the equilibrium dynamics of individual proteins at physiologically relevant forces and timescales. Tapia-Rojo R, Mora M, Garcia-Manyes S. Nat Protoc. 2024 Mar 11. doi: 10.1038/s41596-024-00965-5. PubMed 38467905.
Backbone
  Vector backbone: pFN18A
  Backbone manufacturer: Promega Corporation
  Backbone size w/o insert (bp): 3059
  Total vector size (bp): 5558
  Modifications to backbone: Deletion of Barnase Gene and addition of Titin (Ig32)2 domains at either side of restriction sites BspEI and NheI.
  Vector type: Bacterial Expression
Growth in bacteria
  Bacterial resistance: Ampicillin, 100 μg/mL
  Growth temperature: 37°C
  Growth strain: DH5alpha
  Growth instructions: For protein induction, use T7 Express cells with a BirA expression plasmid for biotinylation.
  Copy number: High Copy
Gene/Insert
  Gene/Insert name: Talin R3-IVVI
  Species: M. musculus (mouse)
  Insert size (bp): 2499
  Mutation: Threonine 809 to Isoleucine, Threonine 833 to Valine, Threonine 867 to Valine, Threonine 901 to IsoleucineI
  GenBank ID: NM_011602
  Entrez Gene: Tln1 (a.k.a. Tln)
  Promoter: T7
  Tag / fusion protein: Halo-Tag (N terminal on backbone); 10 x His-AviTag (C terminal on backbone)
  Cloning method: Restriction Enzyme; 5′ cloning site BspEI (not destroyed); 3′ cloning site NheI (not destroyed)
  Sequencing primers: 5′ CGGGTCTGAATCTGCTGCAAG; 3′ CTTCCTTTCGGGCTTTGTTAG
Resource information
  A portion of this plasmid was derived from a plasmid made by: Professor Julio Fernandez
Terms and licenses: Academic/Nonprofit Terms; Industry Terms: Not Available to Industry
How to cite: pFN18A-HaloTag-Biotin was a gift from Sergi Garcia-Manyes (Addgene plasmid # 206039 ; http://n2t.net/addgene:206039 ; RRID:Addgene_206039)
